>Addgene plasmid #228573 | pcDNA3.1-FRET_CST-N | addgene full sequence | sequence record 453692 | Addgene NGS Result
GACGGATCGGGAGATCTCCCGATCCCCTATGGTGCACTCTCAGTACAATCTGCTCTGATGCCGCATAGTT
AAGCCAGTATCTGCTCCCTGCTTGTGTGTTGGAGGTCGCTGAGTAGTGCGCGAGCAAAATTTAAGCTACA
ACAAGGCAAGGCTTGACCGACAATTGCATGAAGAATCTGCTTAGGGTTAGGCGTTTTGCGCTGCTTCGCG
ATGTACGGGCCAGATATACGCGTTGACATTGATTATTGACTAGTTATTAATAGTAATCAATTACGGGGTC
ATTAGTTCATAGCCCATATATGGAGTTCCGCGTTACATAACTTACGGTAAATGGCCCGCCTGGCTGACCG
CCCAACGACCCCCGCCCATTGACGTCAATAATGACGTATGTTCCCATAGTAACGCCAATAGGGACTTTCC
ATTGACGTCAATGGGTGGAGTATTTACGGTAAACTGCCCACTTGGCAGTACATCAAGTGTATCATATGCC
AAGTACGCCCCCTATTGACGTCAATGACGGTAAATGGCCCGCCTGGCATTATGCCCAGTACATGACCTTA
TGGGACTTTCCTACTTGGCAGTACATCTACGTATTAGTCATCGCTATTACCATGGTGATGCGGTTTTGGC
AGTACATCAATGGGCGTGGATAGCGGTTTGACTCACGGGGATTTCCAAGTCTCCACCCCATTGACGTCAA
TGGGAGTTTGTTTTGGCACCAAAATCAACGGGACTTTCCAAAATGTCGTAACAACTCCGCCCCATTGACG
CAAATGGGCGGTAGGCGTGTACGGTGGGAGGTCTATATAAGCAGAGCTCTCTGGCTAACTAGAGAACCCA
CTGCTTACTGGCTTATCGAAATTAATACGACTCACTATAGGGAGACCCAAGCTGGCTAGCGTTTAAACTT
AAGCTTGCCACCATGCGCAGCGCCGCCGTGCTGGCCCTGCTGCTGTGCGCCGGCCAGGTGACCGCCCTGC
CCGTGAACAGCCCCATGAACAAGGGCGACACCGAGGTGATGAAGTGCATCGTGGAGGTGATCAGCGACAC
CCTGAGCAAGCCCAGCCCCATGCCCGTGAGCCAGGAGTGCTTCGAGACCCTGCGCGGCGACGAGCGCATC
CTGAGCATCCTGCGCCACCAGAACCTGCTGAAGGAGCTGCAGGACCTGGCCCTGCAGGGCGCCAAGGAGC
GCGCCCACCAGCAGAAGAAGCACAGCGGCTTCGAGGACGAGCTGAGCGAGGTGCTGGAGAACCAGAGCAG
CCAGGCCGTGAGCAAGGGCGAGGAGCTGTTCACCGGCGTGGTGCCCATCCTGGTGGAGCTGGACGGCGAC
GTGAACGGCCACAAGTTCAGCGTGAGCGGCGAGGGCGAGGGCGACGCCACCTACGGCAAGCTGACCCTGA
AGTTCATCTGCACCACCGGCAAGCTGCCCGTGCCCTGGCCCACCCTGGTGACCACCTTCGGCTACGGCCT
GATGTGCTTCGCCCGCTACCCCGACCACATGAAGCAGCACGACTTCTTCAAGAGCGCCATGCCCGAGGGC
TACGTGCAGGAGCGCACCATCTTCTTCAAGGACGACGGCAACTACAAGACCCGCGCCGAGGTGAAGTTCG
AGGGCGACACCCTGGTGAACCGCATCGAGCTGAAGGGCATCGACTTCAAGGAGGACGGCAACATCCTGGG
CCACAAGCTGGAGTACAACTACAACAGCCACAACGTGTACATCATGGCCGACAAGCAGAAGAACGGCATC
AAGGTGAACTTCAAGATCCGCCACAACATCGAGGACGGCAGCGTGCAGCTGGCCGACCACTACCAGCAGA
ACACCCCCATCGGCGACGGCCCCGTGCTGCTGCCCGACAACCACTACCTGAGCTACCAGAGCAAGCTGAG
CAAGGACCCCAACGAGAAGCGCGACCACATGGTGCTGCTGGAGTTCGTGACCGCCGCCGGCATCACCCTG
GGCATGGACGAGCTGTACAAGGAATTCGAGGACAACCGCGACAGCAGCATGAAGCTGGGATCCGTGAGCA
AGGGCGAGGCCGTGATCAAGGAGTTCATGCGCTTCAAGGTGCACATGGAGGGCAGCATGAACGGCCACGA
GTTCGAGATCGAGGGCGAGGGCGAGGGCCGCCCCTACGAGGGCACCCAGACCGCCAAGCTGAAGGTGACC
AAGGGCGGCCCCCTGCCCTTCAGCTGGGACATCCTGAGCCCCCAGTTCATGTACGGCAGCCGCGCCTTCA
TCAAGCACCCCGCCGACATCCCCGACTACTACAAGCAGAGCTTCCCCGAGGGCTTCAAGTGGGAGCGCGT
GATGAACTTCGAGGACGGCGGCGCCGTGACCGTGACCCAGGACACCAGCCTGGAGGACGGCACCCTGATC
TACAAGGTGAAGCTGCGCGGCACCAACTTCCCCCCCGACGGCCCCGTGATGCAGAAGAAGACCATGGGCT
GGGAGGCCAGCACCGAGCGCCTGTACCCCGAGGACGGCGTGCTGAAGGGCGACATCAAGATGGCCCTGCG
CCTGAAGGACGGCGGCCGCTACCTGGCCGACTTCAAGACCACCTACAAGGCCAAGAAGCCCGTGCAGATG
CCCGGCGCCTACAACGTGGACCGCAAGCTGGACATCACCAGCCACAACGAGGACTACACCGTGGTGGAGC
AGTACGAGCGCAGCGAGGGCCGCCACAGCACCGGCGGCATGGACGAGCTGTACAAGTAGTCTAGAGGGCC
CGTTTAAACCCGCTGATCAGCCTCGACTGTGCCTTCTAGTTGCCAGCCATCTGTTGTTTGCCCCTCCCCC
GTGCCTTCCTTGACCCTGGAAGGTGCCACTCCCACTGTCCTTTCCTAATAAAATGAGGAAATTGCATCGC
ATTGTCTGAGTAGGTGTCATTCTATTCTGGGGGGTGGGGTGGGGCAGGACAGCAAGGGGGAGGATTGGGA
AGACAATAGCAGGCATGCTGGGGATGCGGTGGGCTCTATGGCTTCTGAGGCGGAAAGAACCAGCTGGGGC
TCTAGGGGGTATCCCC
[124 nt withheld, positions 3027-3150]
C
[91 nt withheld, positions 3152-3242]
A
[49 nt withheld, positions 3244-3292]
CCTTTGACGTTGGAGTCCACGTTCTTT
[37 nt withheld, positions 3320-3356]
ACCCTATCTCGGTCTATTCTTTTGATTTATAAGGGATTTTGCCGATTTCGGCCTATTGGTTAAAAAATGA
GCTGATTTAACAAAAATTTAACGCGAATTAATTCTGTGGAATGTGTGTCAGTTAGGGTGTGGAAAGTCCC
CAGGCTCCCCAGCAGGCAGAAGTATGCAAAGCATGCATCTCAATTAGTCAGCAACCAGGTGTGGAAAGTC
CCCAGGCTCCCCAGCAGGCAGAAGTATGCAAAGCATGCATCTCAATTAGTCAGCAACCATAGTCCCGCCC
CTAACTCCGCCCATCCCGCCCCTAACTCCGCCCAGTTCCGCCCATTCTCCGCCCCATGGCTGACTAATTT
TTTTTATTTATGCAGAGGCCGAGGCCGCCTCTGCCTCTGAGCTATTCCAGAAGTAGTGAGGAGGCTTTTT
TGGAGGCCTAGGCTTTTGCAAAAAGCTCCCGGGAGCTTGTATATCCATTTTCGGATCTGATCAAGAGACA
GGATGAGGATCGTTTCGCATGATTGAACAAGATGGATTGCACGCAGGTTCTCCGGCCGCTTGGGTGGAGA
GGCTATTCGGCTATGACTGGGCACAACAGACAATCGGCTGCTCTGATGCCGCCGTGTTCCGGCTGTCAGC
GCAGGGGCGCCCGGTTCTTTTTGTCAAGACCGACCTGTCCGGTGCCCTGAATGAACTGCAGGACGAGGCA
GCGCGGCTATCGTGGCTGGCCACGACGGGCGTTCCTTGCGCAGCTGTGCTCGACGTTGTCACTGAAGCGG
GAAGGGACTGGCTGCTATTGGGCGAAGTGCCGGGGCAGGATCTCCTGTCATCTCACCTTGCTCCTGCCGA
GAAAGTATCCATCATGGCTGATGCAATGCGGCGGCTGCATACGCTTGATCCGGCTACCTGCCCATTCGAC
CACCAAGCGAAACATCGCATCGAGCGAGCACGTACTCGGATGGAAGCCGGTCTTGTCGATCAGGATGATC
TGGACGAAGAGCATCAGGGGCTCGCGCCAGCCGAACTGTTCGCCAGGCTCAAGGCGCGCATGCCCGACGG
CGAGGATCTCGTCGTGACCCATGGCGATGCCTGCTTGCCGAATATCATGGTGGAAAATGGCCGCTTTTCT
GGATTCATCGACTGTGGCCGGCTGGGTGTGGCGGACCGCTATCAGGACATAGCGTTGGCTACCCGTGATA
TTGCTGAAGAGCTTGGCGGCGAATGGGCTGACCGCTTCCTCGTGCTTTACGGTATCGCCGCTCCCGATTC
GCAGCGCATCGCCTTCTATCGCCTTCTTGACGAGTTCTTCTGAGCGGGACTCTGGGGTTCGAAATGACCG
ACCAAGCGACGCCCAACCTGCCATCACGAGATTTCGATTCCACCGCCGCCTTCTATGAAAGGTTGGGCTT
CGGAATCGTTTTCCGGGACGCCGGCTGGATGATCCTCCAGCGCGGGGATCTCATGCTGGAGTTCTTCGCC
CACCCCAACTTGTTTATTGCAGCTTATAATGGTTACAAATAAAGCAATAGCATCACAAATTTCACAAATA
AAGCATTTTTTTCACTGCATTCTAGTTGTGGTTTGTCCAAACTCATCAATGTATCTTATCATGTCTGTAT
ACCGTCGACCTCTAGCTAGAGCTTGGCGTAATCATGGTCATAGCTGTTTCCTGTGTGAAATTGTTATCCG
CTCACAATTCCACACAACATACGAGCCGGAAGCATAAAGTGTAAAGCCTGGGGTGCCTAATGAGTGAGCT
AACTCACATTAATTGCGTTGCGCTCACTGCCCGCTTTCCAGTCGGGAAACCTGTCGTGCCAGCTGCATTA
ATGAATCGGCCAACGCGCGGGGAGAGGCGGTTTGCGTATTGGGCGCTCTTCCGCTTCCTCGCTCACTGAC
TCGCTGCGCTCGGTCGTTCGGCTGCGGCGAGCGGTATCAGCTCACTCAAAGGCGGTAATACGGTTATCCA
CAGAATCAGGGGATAACGCAGGAAAGAACATGTGAGCAAAAGGCCAGCAAAAGGCCAGGAACCGTAAAAA
GGCCGCGTTGCTGGCGTTTTTCCATAGGCTCCGCCCCCCTGACGAGCATCACAAAAATCGACGCTCAAGT
CAGAGGTGGCGAAACCCGACAGGACTATAAAGATACCAGGCGTTTCCCCCTGGAAGCTCCCTCGTGCGCT
CTCCTGTTCCGACCCTGCCGCTTACCGGATACCTGTCCGCCTTTCTCCCTTCGGGAAGCGTGGCGCTTTC
TCATAGCTCACGCTGTAGGTATCTCAGTTCGGTGTAGGTCGTTCGCTCCAAGCTGGGCTGTGTGCACGAA
CCCCCCGTTCAGCCCGACCGCTGCGCCTTATCCGGTAACTATCGTCTTGAGTCCAACCCGGTAAGACACG
ACTTATCGCCACTGGCAGCAGCCACTGGTAACAGGATTAGCAGAGCGAGGTATGTAGGCGGTGCTACAGA
GTTCTTGAAGTGGTGGCCTAACTACGGCTACACTAGAAGAACAGTATTTGGTATCTGCGCTCTGCTGAAG
CCAGTTACCTTCGGAAAAAGAGTTGGTAGCTCTTGATCCGGCAAACAAACCACCGCTGGTAGCGGTGGTT
TTTTTGTTTGCAAGCAGCAGATTACGCGCAGAAAAAAAGGATCTCAAGAAGATCCTTTGATCTTTTCTAC
GGGGTCTGACGCTCAGTGGAACGAAAACTCACGTTAAGGGATTTTGGTCATGAGATTATCAAAAAGGATC
TTCACCTAGATCCTTTTAAATTAAAAATGAAGTTTTAAATCAATCTAAAGTATATATGAGTAAACTTGGT
CTGACAGTTACCAATGCTTAATCAGTGAGGCACCTATCTCAGCGATCTGTCTATTTCGTTCATCCATAGT
TGCCTGACTCCCCGTCGTGTAGATAACTACGATACGGGAGGGCTTACCATCTGGCCCCAGTGCTGCAATG
ATACCGCGAGACCCACGCTCACCGGCTCCAGATTTATCAGCAATAAACCAGCCAGCCGGAAGGGCCGAGC
GCAGAAGTGGTCCTGCAACTTTATCCGCCTCCATCCAGTCTATTAATTGTTGCCGGGAAGCTAGAGTAAG
TAGTTCGCCAGTTAATAGTTTGCGCAACGTTGTTGCCATTGCTACAGGCATCGTGGTGTCACGCTCGTCG
TTTGGTATGGCTTCATTCAGCTCCGGTTCCCAACGATCAAGGCGAGTTACATGATCCCCCATGTTGTGCA
AAAAAGCGGTTAGCTCCTTCGGTCCTCCGATCGTTGTCAGAAGTAAGTTGGCCGCAGTGTTATCACTCAT
GGTTATGGCAGCACTGCATAATTCTCTTACTGTCATGCCATCCGTAAGATGCTTTTCTGTGACTGGTGAG
TACTCAACCAAGTCATTCTGAGAATAGTGTATGCGGCGACCGAGTTGCTCTTGCCCGGCGTCAATACGGG
ATAATACCGCGCCACATAGCAGAACTTTAAAAGTGCTCATCATTGGAAAACGTTCTTCGGGGCGAAAACT
CTCAAGGATCTTACCGCTGTTGAGATCCAGTTCGATGTAACCCACTCGTGCACCCAACTGATCTTCAGCA
TCTTTTACTTTCACCAGCGTTTCTGGGTGAGCAAAAACAGGAAGGCAAAATGCCGCAAAAAAGGGAATAA
GGGCGACACGGAAATGTTGAATACTCATACTCTTCCTTTTTCAATATTATTGAAGCATTTATCAGGGTTA
TTGTCTCATGAGCGGATACATATTTGAATGTATTTAGAAAAATAAACAAATAGGGGTTCCGCGCACATTT
CCCCGAAAAGTGCCACCTGACGTC
Features (pLannotate 1.2.2; 22 found; start..end, strand, type, name):
     28..80      -  misc_feature   bom (fragment): basis of mobility region from pBR322
    235..614     +  enhancer       CMV enhancer: human cytomegalovirus immediate early enhancer
    615..818     +  promoter       CMV promoter: human cytomegalovirus (CMV) immediate early promoter
    814..847     +  LTR            5' LTR (truncated) (fragment): truncated 5' long terminal repeat (LTR) from HIV-1
    863..881     +  promoter       T7 promoter: promoter for bacteriophage T7 RNA polymerase
    977..1246    +  CDS            CHGA (fragment): CMGA_STRCA - Experimental evidence at protein level: Swiss-Prot protein existence level 1. Chromogranin A probably has a paracrine role in the regulation of secretion or maturation. From Struthio camelus (Common ostrich).
   1268..1981    +  CDS            mCitrine: mCitrine is a basic (constitutively fluorescent) yellow fluorescent protein published in 2001, derived from Aequorea victoria.
   2024..2716    +  CDS            mScarlet-I: mScarlet-I is a basic (constitutively fluorescent) red fluorescent protein published in 2016, derived from synthetic construct. It is reported to be a rapidly-maturing monomer with moderate acid sensitivity.
   2757..2981    +  polyA_signal   bGH poly(A) signal: bovine growth hormone polyadenylation signal
   2985..3006    +  promoter       SV40 promoter (fragment): SV40 enhancer and early promoter
   3027..3455    +  rep_origin     f1 ori (sequence partly withheld): f1 bacteriophage origin of replication; arrow indicates direction of (+) strand synthesis
   3469..3798    +  promoter       SV40 promoter: SV40 enhancer and early promoter
   3865..4656    +  CDS            neo: KKA2_KLEPN - Also known as kan, nptII. Experimental evidence at protein level: Swiss-Prot protein existence level 1. Resistance to kanamycin, neomycin, paromomycin, ribostamycin, butirosin and gentamicin B. From Klebsiella pneumoniae.
   4680..4838    +  CDS            ble (fragment): BLE_KLEPN - Experimental evidence at protein level: Swiss-Prot protein existence level 1. Binding protein with a strong affinity to the bleomycin family of antibiotics. Binds to CL990; an antimitotic-antibiotic compound. From Klebsiella pneumoniae.
   4833..4954    +  polyA_signal   SV40 poly(A) signal: SV40 polyadenylation signal
   5027..5043    -  protein_bind   lac operator: The lac repressor binds to the lac operator to inhibit transcription in E. coli. This inhibition can be relieved by adding lactose or isopropyl-β-D-thiogalactopyranoside (IPTG). lac repressor encoded by lacI
   5051..5081    -  promoter       lac promoter: promoter for the E. coli lac operon
   5096..5117    -  protein_bind   CAP binding site: CAP binding activates transcription in the presence of cAMP. E. coli catabolite activator protein
   5130..5222    -  CDS            lacI (fragment): lac repressor; lacI; The lac repressor binds to the lac operator to inhibit transcription in E. coli. This inhibition can be relieved by adding lactose or isopropyl-β-D-thiogalactopyranoside (IPTG).
   5405..5993    -  rep_origin     ori: high-copy-number ColE1/pMB1/pBR322/pUC origin of replication
   6164..7024    -  CDS            AmpR: β-lactamase; bla; confers resistance to ampicillin, carbenicillin, and related antibiotics
   7025..7129    -  promoter       AmpR promoter: bla
