[The description below was written by a language model from this plasmid's Addgene catalogue record and pLannotate feature annotations shown in this document.]
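Description:
pcDNA3.1-FRET_CST-N is a 7,160-nt mammalian expression plasmid built on the pcDNA3.1 backbone. It encodes a genetically encoded FRET sensor for monitoring proteolytic cleavage on the N-terminal side of catestatin (CST), a peptide derived from the human prohormone chromogranin A (CHGA). It is propagated in E. coli at high copy from a ColE1/pUC-type origin with ampicillin selection through the bla gene. An f1 origin is also present. For selection in mammalian cells, the backbone carries a neomycin/kanamycin phosphotransferase (neo) cassette driven by the SV40 enhancer/early promoter and ended by the SV40 poly(A) signal. The short annotated LTR, ble, lacI and bom fragments appear to be partial matches or backbone remnants rather than functional parts.

The sensor lies between the HindIII and XbaI sites, under the CMV immediate-early enhancer/promoter and upstream of the bGH polyadenylation signal. A T7 promoter sits just before the insert. According to the depositor, the open reading frame consists of residues 1–115 of human chromogranin A, then mCitrine, a short linker containing the N-terminal cleavage site of catestatin flanked by EcoRI and BamHI sites, and finally mScarlet-I. The feature table supports this order. Its CHGA fragment was matched automatically to an ostrich homologue, whereas the catalogue states the insert is human.

In the intact protein, yellow mCitrine can act as donor and red mScarlet-I as acceptor, so energy transfer occurs between them. Cleavage at the intervening site separates the two fluorophores and FRET is lost, giving an optical readout of processing. The associated study concerns chromogranin A processing by macrophages during inflammation.
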