Addgene plasmid #228573: pcDNA3.1-FRET_CST-N
Purpose: Expressed a FRET sensor for determining proteolytic cleavage of the N-terminal side of Catestatin
Depositing lab: Geert van den Bogaart. Depositing organization: University of Groningen. Publication: Inflammation Promotes Proteolytic Processing of the Prohormone Chromogranin A by Macrophages. Ioannidis M, van Dijk H, Muntjewerff EM, Chirasani VR, Warner H, van den Dool W, Grijpstra P, Bianchi F, Mahata SK, van den Bogaart G. J Endocr Soc. 2025 May 15;9(7):bvaf090. doi: 10.1210/jendso/bvaf090. eCollection 2025 Jul. PubMed 40458085.
Backbone
  Vector backbone: pcDNA3.1
  Vector type: Mammalian Expression
Growth in bacteria
  Bacterial resistance: Ampicillin, 100 μg/mL
  Growth temperature: 37°C
  Growth strain: DH5alpha
  Copy number: High Copy
Gene/Insert
  Gene/Insert name: Chromogranin-A (alt names: CgA; Pituitary secretory protein I (SP-I))
  Species: H. sapiens (human)
  Mutation: FRET sensor; see explanatory note
  GenBank ID: NM_001275.3
  Entrez Gene: CHGA (a.k.a. CGA, PHE5, PHES)
  Promoter: cmv
  Tag / fusion protein: mCitrine; mScarlet-I (C terminal on insert)
  Cloning method: Restriction Enzyme; 5′ cloning site HindIII (not destroyed); 3′ cloning site XbaI (not destroyed)
  Sequencing primers: 5′ CGCAAATGGGCGGTAGGCGTG
Terms and licenses: Academic/Nonprofit Terms; Industry Terms: Not Available to Industry
Depositor comments: FRET sensor consisting of: 1-residue hCGA(1-115), 2-mCitrine, 3-EcoRI, 4-N-terminal cleavage site of CST, 5-BamHI, 6-mScarlet-I, 7-XbaI
How to cite: pcDNA3.1-FRET_CST-N was a gift from Geert van den Bogaart (Addgene plasmid # 228573 ; http://n2t.net/addgene:228573 ; RRID:Addgene_228573)
